>Addgene plasmid #242147 | pJUMP27_pBAD_mRFP_LVA | addgene full sequence | sequence record 484672 | Addgene NGS Result
TTAATTAAGGAGTTTTGCAGGTGCCTTGGAACACCTGCTTTTCGCTGAATTCGCGGCCGCTTCTAGACTA
GAAAGAAACCAATTGTCCATATTGCATCAGACATTGCCGTCACTGCGTCTTTTACTGGCTCTTCTCGCTA
ACCAAACCGGTAACCCCGCTTATTAAAAGCATTCTGTAACAAAGCGGGACCAAAGCCATGACAAAAACGC
GTAACAAAAGTGTCTATAATCACGGCAGAAAAGTCCACATTGATTATTTGCACGGCGTCACACTTTGCTA
TGCCATAGCATTTTTATCCATAAGATTAGCGGATCCTACCTGACGCTTTTTATCGCAACTCTCTACTGTT
TCTCCATGACCGAATTCAAAAGATCTTTTAAGAAGGAGATATACATATGGCGAGTAGCGAAGACGTTATC
AAAGAGTTCATGCGTTTCAAAGTTCGTATGGAAGGTTCCGTTAACGGTCACGAGTTCGAAATCGAAGGTG
AAGGTGAAGGTCGTCCGTACGAAGGTACCCAGACCGCTAAACTGAAAGTTACCAAAGGTGGTCCGCTGCC
GTTCGCTTGGGACATCCTGTCCCCGCAGTTCCAGTACGGTTCCAAAGCTTACGTTAAACACCCGGCTGAC
ATCCCGGACTACCTGAAACTGTCCTTCCCGGAAGGTTTCAAATGGGAACGTGTTATGAACTTCGAAGACG
GTGGTGTTGTTACCGTTACCCAGGACTCCTCCCTGCAAGACGGTGAGTTCATCTACAAAGTTAAACTGCG
TGGTACCAACTTCCCGTCCGACGGTCCGGTTATGCAGAAAAAAACCATGGGTTGGGAAGCTTCCACCGAA
CGTATGTACCCGGAAGACGGTGCTCTGAAAGGTGAAATCAAAATGCGTCTGAAACTGAAAGACGGTGGTC
ACTACGACGCTGAAGTTAAAACCACCTACATGGCTAAAAAACCGGTTCAGCTGCCGGGTGCTTACAAAAC
CGACATCAAACTGGACATCACCTCCCACAACGAAGACTACACCATCGTTGAACAGTACGAACGTGCTGAA
GGTCGTCACTCCACCGGTGCTGCTGCTAACGACGAAAACTACGCTTTAGTAGCTTAAGGATCCAAACTCG
AGTAAGGATCTCCAGGCATCAAATAAAACGAAAGGCTCAGTCGAAAGACTGGGCCTTTCGTTTTATCTGT
TGTTTGTCGGTGAACGCTCTCTACTAGAGTCACACTGGCTCACCTTCGGGTGGGCCTTTCTGCGTTTATA
CCTAGGGATATATTCCGCTTCCTCGCTCACCTGCAGGGAGTTGTCTTCGAAGACTTCGCTCTAGTCTTGG
ACTCCTGTTGATAGATCCAGTAATGACCTCAGAACTCCATCTGGATTTGTTCAGAACGCTCGGTTGCCGC
CGGGCGTTTTTTATTGGTGAGAATCCAGGGGTCCCCAATAATTACGATTTAAATTTGTGTCTCAAAATCT
CTGATGTTACATTGCACAAGATAAAAATATATCATCATGAACAATAAAACTGTCTGCTTACATAAACAGT
AATACAAGGGGTGTTATGAGCCATATTCAGCGTGAAACGAGCTGTAGCCGTCCGCGTCTGAACAGCAACA
TGGATGCGGATCTGTATGGCTATAAATGGGCGCGTGATAACGTGGGTCAGAGCGGCGCGACCATTTATCG
TCTGTATGGCAAACCGGATGCGCCGGAACTGTTTCTGAAACATGGCAAAGGCAGCGTGGCGAACGATGTG
ACCGATGAAATGGTGCGTCTGAACTGGCTGACCGAATTTATGCCGCTGCCGACCATTAAACATTTTATTC
GCACCCCGGATGATGCGTGGCTGCTGACCACCGCGATTCCGGGCAAAACCGCGTTTCAGGTGCTGGAAGA
ATATCCGGATAGCGGCGAAAACATTGTGGATGCGCTGGCCGTGTTTCTGCGTCGTCTGCATAGCATTCCG
GTGTGCAACTGCCCGTTTAACAGCGATCGTGTGTTTCGTCTGGCCCAGGCGCAGAGCCGTATGAACAACG
GCCTGGTGGATGCGAGCGATTTTGATGATGAACGTAACGGCTGGCCGGTGGAACAGGTGTGGAAAGAAAT
GCATAAACTGCTGCCGTTTAGCCCGGATAGCGTGGTGACCCACGGCGATTTTAGCCTGGATAACCTGATT
TTCGATGAAGGCAAACTGATTGGCTGCATTGATGTGGGCCGTGTGGGCATTGCGGATCGTTATCAGGATC
TGGCCATTCTGTGGAACTGCCTGGGCGAATTTAGCCCGAGCCTGCAAAAACGTCTGTTTCAGAAATATGG
CATTGATAATCCGGATATGAACAAACTGCAATTTCATCTGATGCTGGATGAATTTTTCTAATAATTAATT
GGACCGCGGTCCGCGCGTTGTCCTTTTCCGCTGCATAACCCTGCTTCGGGGTCATTATAGCGATTTTTTC
GGTATATCCATCCTTTTTCGCACGATATACAGGATTTTGCCAAAGGGTTCGTGTAGACTTTCCTTGGTGT
ATCCAACGGCGTCAGCCGGGCAGGATAGGTGAAGTAGGCCCACCCGCGAGCGGGTGTTCCTTCTTCACTG
TCCCTTATTCGCACCTGGCGGTGCTCAACGGGAATCCTGCTCTGCGAGGCTGGCCGTAGGCCGGCCTCAG
ATCCTTCCGTATTTAGCCAGTATGTTCTCTAGTGTGGTTCGTTGTTTTTGCGTGAGCCATGAGAACGAAC
CATTGAGATCATACTTACTTTGCATGTCACTCAAAAATTTTGCCTCAAAACTGGTGAGCTGAATTTTTGC
AGTTAAAGCATCGTGTAGTGTTTTTCTTAGTCCGTTATGTAGGTAGGAATCTGATGTAATGGTTGTTGGT
ATTTTGTCACCATTCATTTTTATCTGGTTGTTCTCAAGTTCGGTTACGAGATCCATTTGTCTATCTAGTT
CAACTTGGAAAATCAACGTATCAGTCGGGCGGCCTCGCTTATCAACCACCAATTTCATATTGCTGTAAGT
GTTTAAATCTTTACTTATTGGTTTCAAAACCCATTGGTTAAGCCTTTTAAACTCATGGTAGTTATTTTCA
AGCATTAACATGAACTTAAATTCATCAAGGCTAATCTCTATATTTGCCTTGTGAGTTTTCTTTTGTGTTA
GTTCTTTTAATAACCACTCATAAATCCTCATAGAGTATTTGTTTTCAAAAGACTTAACATGTTCCAGATT
ATATTTTATGAATTTTTTTAACTGGAAAAGATAAGGCAATATCTCTTCACTAAAAACTAATTCTAATTTT
TCGCTTGAGAACTTGGCATAGTTTGTCCACTGGAAAATATCAAAGCCTTTAACCAAAGGATTCCTGATTT
CCACAGTTCTCGTCATCAGCTCTCTGGTTGCTTTAGCTAATACACCATAAGCATTTTCCCTACTGATGTT
CATCATCTGAGCGTATTGGTTATAAGTGAACGATACCGTCCGTTCTTTCCTTGTAGGGTTTTCAATCGTG
GGGTTGAGTAGTGCCACACAGCATAAAATTAGCTTGGTTTCATGCTCCGTTAAGTCATAGCGACTAATCG
CTAGTTCATTTGCTTTGAAAACAACTAATTCAGACATACATCTCAATTGGTCTAGGTGATTTTAATCACT
ATACCAATTGAGATGGGCTAGTCAATGATAATTACATGTCCTTTTCCTTTGAGTTGTGGGTATCTGTAAA
TTCTGCTAGACCTTTGCTGGAAAACTTGTAAATTCTGCTAGACCCTCTGTAAATTCCGCTAGACCTTTGT
GTGTTTTTTTTGTTTATATTCAAGTGGTTATAATTTATAGAATAAAGAAAGAATAAAAAAAGATAAAAAG
AATAGATCCCAGCCCTGTGTATAACTCACTACTTTAGTCAGTTCCGCAGTATTACAAAAGGATGTCGCAA
ACGCTGTTTGCTCCTCTACAAAACAGACCTTAAAACCCTAAAGGCTTAAGTAGCACCCTCGCAAGCTCGG
GCAAATCGCTGAATATTCCTTTTGTCTCCGACCATCAGGCACCTGAGTCGCTGTCTTTTTCGTGACATTC
AGTTCGCTGCGCTCACGGCTCTGGCAGTGAATGGGGGTAAATGGCACTACAGGCGCGGCGCGCCCAGCTG
TCTAGGGCGGCGGATTTGTCCTACTCAGGAGAGCGTTCACCGACAAACAACAGATAAAACGAAAGGCCCA
GTCTTTCGACTGAGCCTTTCGTTTTATTTGATGCCT
Features (pLannotate 1.2.2; 12 found; start..end, strand, type, name):
     47..66      +  misc_feature   BioBrick prefix: BioBrick prefix for parts that start with "ATG"
     73..357     +  promoter       araBAD promoter: araBAD; promoter of the L-arabinose operon of E. coli; the araC regulatory gene is transcribed in the opposite direction (Guzman et al., 1995)
    397..1071    +  CDS            mRFP1: mRFP1 is a basic (constitutively fluorescent) red fluorescent protein published in 2002, derived from Discosoma sp.. It is reported to be a somewhat slowly-maturing monomer with low acid sensitivity.
   1072..1104    +  CDS            ssrA tag (LVA): C-terminal peptide that mediates degradation in bacteria through the ClpXP and ClpAP proteases (McGinness et al., 2006) mutant LVA variant that confers accelerated degradation under some conditions (Andersen et al., 1998)
   1140..1211    +  terminator     rrnB T1 terminator: transcription terminator T1 from the E. coli rrnB gene
   1227..1254    +  terminator     T7Te terminator: phage T7 early transcription terminator
   1330..1424    +  terminator     lambda t0 terminator: transcription terminator from phage lambda
   1556..2368    +  CDS            aphA1: KKA1_ECOLX - Also known as nptI. Protein inferred from homology: Swiss-Prot protein existence level 3. Resistance to kanamycin and structurally-related aminoglycosides, including amikacin. From Escherichia coli.
   2538..2646    +  oriT           oriT: incP origin of transfer
   2657..3607    -  CDS            Rep101: RepA protein needed for replication with the pSC101 origin; rep101
   3655..3877    -  rep_origin     pSC101 ori: low-copy replication origin that requires the Rep101 protein
   4144..4230    -  terminator     rrnB T1 terminator: Escherichia coli rrnB; transcription terminator T1 from the E. coli rrnB gene
