[The description below was written by a language model from this plasmid's Addgene catalogue record and pLannotate feature annotations shown in this document.]
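Description:
pJUMP27_pBAD_mRFP_LVA is a 4.2 kb bacterial expression plasmid that serves as an arabinose-responsive red fluorescent reporter. It was assembled by Golden Gate cloning into a pJUMP27-series backbone (the record spells the backbone "pJUMJP27"). Selection is by kanamycin, conferred by the aphA1 (nptI) aminoglycoside phosphotransferase gene. The annotated replication module is the pSC101 origin together with its Rep101 (RepA) initiator protein. This system is normally described as low copy, whereas the catalogue entry lists the plasmid as high copy. The record does not resolve this difference, for example by stating whether a copy-up Rep101 variant is present. An incP oriT is also annotated, which would allow conjugative mobilisation if transfer functions are supplied in trans.

The payload sits downstream of a BioBrick prefix and consists of the E. coli araBAD promoter driving mRFP1, a monomeric red fluorescent protein derived from Discosoma. Its C-terminus is fused in frame to the LVA variant of the ssrA degradation tag. This tag directs the protein to the ClpXP and ClpAP proteases, shortening the reporter's half-life so that fluorescence follows current promoter activity rather than accumulated protein. The cassette is closed by rrnB T1 and T7Te terminators, and a lambda t0 terminator and a second rrnB T1 terminator elsewhere in the backbone insulate it from read-through transcription. No araC gene is annotated, so the regulator acting on pBAD must presumably come from the host or another plasmid. This is consistent with use as a readout of AraC-type regulator activity, although the record states only that it is a pBAD-mRFP reporter, deposited with work on phage-assisted evolution of allosteric protein switches.
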