Addgene plasmid #242147: pJUMP27_pBAD_mRFP_LVA
Purpose: pBAD-mRFP Reporter Plasmid
Depositing lab: Dominik Niopek. Depositing organization: Universitaet Heidelberg. Publication: Phage-assisted evolution of allosteric protein switches. Southern NT, von Bachmann A, Hovsepyan A, Griebl M, Wolf B, Lemmen N, Kroell AS, Westermann S, Mathony J, Niopek D. Nat Commun. 2026 Apr 14;17(1):3498. doi: 10.1038/s41467-026-71717-0. PubMed 41980963.
Backbone
  Vector backbone: pJUMJP27
  Vector type: Bacterial Expression
Growth in bacteria
  Bacterial resistance: Kanamycin, 50 μg/mL
  Growth temperature: 37°C
  Growth strain: DH5alpha
  Copy number: High Copy
Gene/Insert
  Gene/Insert name: mRFP
  Species: Synthetic
  Cloning method: Golden Gate
Terms and licenses: Academic/Nonprofit Terms; Industry Terms: Not Available to Industry
Depositor comments: Please visit https://doi.org/10.1101/2025.06.12.659331 for bioRxiv preprint.
How to cite: pJUMP27_pBAD_mRFP_LVA was a gift from Dominik Niopek (Addgene plasmid # 242147 ; http://n2t.net/addgene:242147 ; RRID:Addgene_242147)
